Addgene plasmid #77475: HIPK4 gRNA (BRDN0001147818)
Purpose: 3rd generation lentiviral gRNA plasmid targeting human HIPK4
Depositing lab: John Doench & David Root. Depositing organization: Broad Institute. Publication: Optimized sgRNA design to maximize activity and minimize off-target effects of CRISPR-Cas9. Doench JG, Fusi N, Sullender M, Hegde M, Vaimberg EW, Donovan KF, Smith I, Tothova Z, Wilen C, Orchard R, Virgin HW, Listgarten J, Root DE. Nat Biotechnol. 2016 Jan 18. doi: 10.1038/nbt.3437. PubMed 26780180.
Backbone
  Vector backbone: lentiGuide-Puro
  Backbone manufacturer: Zhang Lab (Addgene plasmid # 52963)
  Vector type: Mammalian Expression, Lentiviral, CRISPR
  Selectable markers: Puromycin
Growth in bacteria
  Bacterial resistance: Ampicillin, 100 μg/mL
  Growth temperature: 37°C
  Growth strain: DH5alpha
  Copy number: High Copy
Gene/Insert
  Gene/Insert name: HIPK4 (alt names: HIPK4; NM_144685.4)
  gRNA/shRNA sequence: ACGACTTGAGCATATACTTG
  Species: H. sapiens (human)
  Entrez Gene: HIPK4
  Promoter: hU6
  Cloning method: Unknown
  Sequencing primers: 5′ U6-F; 3′ pS2-R
Terms and licenses: Academic/Nonprofit Terms; Industry Terms: Not Available to Industry
Depositor comments: The gRNA was designed to target the following Genbank reference sequence(s): NM_144685.4. Note that this plasmid does NOT contain Cas9. It should be used in conjunction with lentiCas9-Blast (Addgene #52962) or otherwise with cell lines already expressing Cas9. Browse the full kinome gRNA library at http://www.addgene.org/pooled-library/broadgpp-human-kinome/ or visit http://www.broadinstitute.org/rnai/public/ for detailed protocols and information.
How to cite: HIPK4 gRNA (BRDN0001147818) was a gift from John Doench & David Root (Addgene plasmid # 77475 ; http://n2t.net/addgene:77475 ; RRID:Addgene_77475)
