[The description below was written by a language model from this plasmid's Addgene catalogue record and pLannotate feature annotations shown in this document.]
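Description:
HIPK4 gRNA (BRDN0001147818) is a third-generation lentiviral CRISPR guide plasmid built on the lentiGuide-Puro backbone and designed to target human HIPK4, a homeodomain-interacting protein kinase gene. It is propagated in E. coli as a high-copy plasmid through a ColE1/pUC-type origin with ampicillin selection from the β-lactamase gene. The backbone also carries an f1 origin, an SV40 origin and residual lac, T7 and T3 elements that have no role in the payload.

The transfer cassette begins with an RSV promoter fused to a truncated HIV-1 5' LTR, which makes genomic RNA production in packaging cells Tat-independent. It is followed by the Ψ packaging signal with a gag fragment and the Rev response element, and it ends in a self-inactivating ΔU3 3' LTR followed by an SV40 polyadenylation signal. Within the provirus, a human U6 RNA polymerase III promoter drives the HIPK4-specific spacer joined to the Streptococcus pyogenes Cas9 guide RNA scaffold. A cPPT/CTS element, which aids nuclear import of the viral genome, lies just downstream. A separate EF-1α promoter (core promoter plus intron A) expresses puromycin N-acetyltransferase for selection of transduced mammalian cells, and a WPRE enhances transcript expression.

The plasmid does not encode Cas9, so it must be used with a separate Cas9 vector or in cells already expressing Cas9. It belongs to a human kinome guide collection built around optimized sgRNA design rules, and it is suited to stable delivery of the guide for Cas9-mediated disruption of HIPK4 in human cells.
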