Features (pLannotate 1.2.2; 29 found; start..end, strand, type, name):
     14..80      +  CDS            small t antigen (fragment): SV40 (simian virus 40) small t antigen
    106..317     +  promoter       EF-1α core promoter: core promoter for human elongation factor EF-1α
    318..1256    +  intron         EF-1α intron A: intron upstream of the start codon of human EF-1α
   1278..1877    +  CDS            PuroR (fragment): puromycin N-acetyltransferase; pac from Streptomyces; confers resistance to puromycin
   1893..2481    +  misc_feature   WPRE: woodchuck hepatitis virus posttranscriptional regulatory element
   2532..2551    +  misc_feature   cPPT/CTS (fragment): central polypurine tract and central termination sequence of HIV-1
   2553..2786    +  LTR            3' LTR (ΔU3): self-inactivating 3' long terminal repeat (LTR) from HIV-1
   2864..2985    +  polyA_signal   SV40 poly(A) signal: SV40 polyadenylation signal
   3025..3160    +  rep_origin     SV40 ori: SV40 origin of replication
   3181..3199    -  promoter       T7 promoter: promoter for bacteriophage T7 RNA polymerase
   3207..3362    +  CDS            lacZα (fragment): LacZα fragment of β-galactosidase; lacZ fragment
   3367..3795    +  rep_origin     f1 ori (sequence partly withheld): f1 bacteriophage origin of replication; arrow indicates direction of (+) strand synthesis
   3848..3952    +  promoter       AmpR promoter: bla
   3953..4813    +  CDS            AmpR: β-lactamase; bla; confers resistance to ampicillin, carbenicillin, and related antibiotics
   4984..5572    +  rep_origin     ori: high-copy-number ColE1/pMB1/pBR322/pUC origin of replication
   5755..5847    +  CDS            lacI (fragment): lac repressor; lacI; The lac repressor binds to the lac operator to inhibit transcription in E. coli. This inhibition can be relieved by adding lactose or isopropyl-β-D-thiogalactopyranoside (IPTG).
   5860..5881    +  protein_bind   CAP binding site: CAP binding activates transcription in the presence of cAMP. E. coli catabolite activator protein
   5896..5926    +  promoter       lac promoter: promoter for the E. coli lac operon
   5934..5950    +  protein_bind   lac operator: The lac repressor binds to the lac operator to inhibit transcription in E. coli. This inhibition can be relieved by adding lactose or isopropyl-β-D-thiogalactopyranoside (IPTG). lac repressor encoded by lacI
   5995..6013    +  promoter       T3 promoter: promoter for bacteriophage T3 RNA polymerase
   6041..6267    +  promoter       RSV promoter: Rous sarcoma virus enhancer/promoter
   6268..6448    +  LTR            5' LTR (truncated): truncated 5' long terminal repeat (LTR) from HIV-1
   6495..6620    +  misc_feature   HIV-1 Ψ: packaging signal of human immunodeficiency virus type 1
   6604..6967    +  CDS            HIV-1 gag (fragment): gag protein from human immunodeficiency virus 1; gag
   7113..7346    +  misc_feature   RRE: The Rev response element (RRE) of HIV-1 allows for Rev-dependent mRNA export from the nucleus to the cytoplasm.
   7723..7749    +  CDS            Rev (fragment): human immunodeficiency virus 1 (HIV-1) Rev protein; rev; enhances nuclear export of unspliced and incompletely spliced viral mRNAs
   7753..7993    +  promoter       U6 promoter: RNA polymerase III promoter for human U6 snRNA
   8023..8098    +  misc_RNA       gRNA scaffold: guide RNA scaffold for the Streptococcus pyogenes CRISPR/Cas9 system
   8154..8271    +  misc_feature   cPPT/CTS: central polypurine tract and central termination sequence of HIV-1
>Addgene plasmid #77475 | HIPK4 gRNA (BRDN0001147818) | addgene full sequence | sequence record 187834 | Addgene Assembled Sequence
CCCGGGTGCAAAGATGGATAAAGTTTTAAACAGAGAGGAATCTTTGCAGCTAATGGACCTTCTAGGTCTT
GAAAGGAGTGGGAATTGGCTCCGGTGCCCGTCAGTGGGCAGAGCGCACATCGCCCACAGTCCCCGAGAAG
TTGGGGGGAGGGGTCGGCAATTGATCCGGTGCCTAGAGAAGGTGGCGCGGGGTAAACTGGGAAAGTGATG
TCGTGTACTGGCTCCGCCTTTTTCCCGAGGGTGGGGGAGAACCGTATATAAGTGCAGTAGTCGCCGTGAA
CGTTCTTTTTCGCAACGGGTTTGCCGCCAGAACACAGGTAAGTGCCGTGTGTGGTTCCCGCGGGCCTGGC
CTCTTTACGGGTTATGGCCCTTGCGTGCCTTGAATTACTTCCACCTGGCTGCAGTACGTGATTCTTGATC
CCGAGCTTCGGGTTGGAAGTGGGTGGGAGAGTTCGAGGCCTTGCGCTTAAGGAGCCCCTTCGCCTCGTGC
TTGAGTTGAGGCCTGGCCTGGGCGCTGGGGCCGCCGCGTGCGAATCTGGTGGCACCTTCGCGCCTGTCTC
GCTGCTTTCGATAAGTCTCTAGCCATTTAAAATTTTTGATGACCTGCTGCGACGCTTTTTTTCTGGCAAG
ATAGTCTTGTAAATGCGGGCCAAGATCTGCACACTGGTATTTCGGTTTTTGGGGCCGCGGGCGGCGACGG
GGCCCGTGCGTCCCAGCGCACATGTTCGGCGAGGCGGGGCCTGCGAGCGCGGCCACCGAGAATCGGACGG
GGGTAGTCTCAAGCTGGCCGGCCTGCTCTGGTGCCTGGCCTCGCGCCGCCGTGTATCGCCCCGCCCTGGG
CGGCAAGGCTGGCCCGGTCGGCACCAGTTGCGTGAGCGGAAAGATGGCCGCTTCCCGGCCCTGCTGCAGG
GAGCTCAAAATGGAGGACGCGGCGCTCGGGAGAGCGGGCGGGTGAGTCACCCACACAAAGGAAAAGGGCC
TTTCCGTCCTCAGCCGTCGCTTCATGTGACTCCACGGAGTACCGGGCGCCGTCCAGGCACCTCGATTAGT
TCTCGAGCTTTTGGAGTACGTCGTCTTTAGGTTGGGGGGAGGGGTTTTATGCGATGGAGTTTCCCCACAC
TGAGTGGGTGGAGACTGAAGTTAGGCCAGCTTGGCACTTGATGTAATTCTCCTTGGAATTTGCCCTTTTT
GAGTTTGGATCTTGGTTCATTCTCAAGCCTCAGACAGTGGTTCAAAGTTTTTTTCTTCCATTTCAGGTGT
CGTGACGTACGGCCACCATGACCGAGTACAAGCCCACGGTGCGCCTCGCCACCCGCGACGACGTCCCCAG
GGCCGTACGCACCCTCGCCGCCGCGTTCGCCGACTACCCCGCCACGCGCCACACCGTCGATCCGGACCGC
CACATCGAGCGGGTCACCGAGCTGCAAGAACTCTTCCTCACGCGCGTCGGGCTCGACATCGGCAAGGTGT
GGGTCGCGGACGACGGCGCCGCCGTGGCGGTCTGGACCACGCCGGAGAGCGTCGAAGCGGGGGCGGTGTT
CGCCGAGATCGGCCCGCGCATGGCCGAGTTGAGCGGTTCCCGGCTGGCCGCGCAGCAACAGATGGAAGGC
CTCCTGGCGCCGCACCGGCCCAAGGAGCCCGCGTGGTTCCTGGCCACCGTCGGAGTCTCGCCCGACCACC
AGGGCAAGGGTCTGGGCAGCGCCGTCGTGCTCCCCGGAGTGGAGGCGGCCGAGCGCGCCGGGGTGCCCGC
CTTCCTGGAGACCTCCGCGCCCCGCAACCTCCCCTTCTACGAGCGGCTCGGCTTCACCGTCACCGCCGAC
GTCGAGGTGCCCGAAGGACCGCGCACCTGGTGCATGACCCGCAAGCCCGGTGCCTGAACGCGTTAAGTCG
ACAATCAACCTCTGGATTACAAAATTTGTGAAAGATTGACTGGTATTCTTAACTATGTTGCTCCTTTTAC
GCTATGTGGATACGCTGCTTTAATGCCTTTGTATCATGCTATTGCTTCCCGTATGGCTTTCATTTTCTCC
TCCTTGTATAAATCCTGGTTGCTGTCTCTTTATGAGGAGTTGTGGCCCGTTGTCAGGCAACGTGGCGTGG
TGTGCACTGTGTTTGCTGACGCAACCCCCACTGGTTGGGGCATTGCCACCACCTGTCAGCTCCTTTCCGG
GACTTTCGCTTTCCCCCTCCCTATTGCCACGGCGGAACTCATCGCCGCCTGCCTTGCCCGCTGCTGGACA
GGGGCTCGGCTGTTGGGCACTGACAATTCCGTGGTGTTGTCGGGGAAATCATCGTCCTTTCCTTGGCTGC
TCGCCTGTGTTGCCACCTGGATTCTGCGCGGGACGTCCTTCTGCTACGTCCCTTCGGCCCTCAATCCAGC
GGACCTTCCTTCCCGCGGCCTGCTGCCGGCTCTGCGGCCTCTTCCGCGTCTTCGCCTTCGCCCTCAGACG
AGTCGGATCTCCCTTTGGGCCGCCTCCCCGCGTCGACTTTAAGACCAATGACTTACAAGGCAGCTGTAGA
TCTTAGCCACTTTTTAAAAGAAAAGGGGGGACTGGAAGGGCTAATTCACTCCCAACGAAGACAAGATCTG
CTTTTTGCTTGTACTGGGTCTCTCTGGTTAGACCAGATCTGAGCCTGGGAGCTCTCTGGCTAACTAGGGA
ACCCACTGCTTAAGCCTCAATAAAGCTTGCCTTGAGTGCTTCAAGTAGTGTGTGCCCGTCTGTTGTGTGA
CTCTGGTAACTAGAGATCCCTCAGACCCTTTTAGTCAGTGTGGAAAATCTCTAGCAGTACGTATAGTAGT
TCATGTCATCTTATTATTCAGTATTTATAACTTGCAAAGAAATGAATATCAGAGAGTGAGAGGAACTTGT
TTATTGCAGCTTATAATGGTTACAAATAAAGCAATAGCATCACAAATTTCACAAATAAAGCATTTTTTTC
ACTGCATTCTAGTTGTGGTTTGTCCAAACTCATCAATGTATCTTATCATGTCTGGCTCTAGCTATCCCGC
CCCTAACTCCGCCCATCCCGCCCCTAACTCCGCCCAGTTCCGCCCATTCTCCGCCCCATGGCTGACTAAT
TTTTTTTATTTATGCAGAGGCCGAGGCCGCCTCGGCCTCTGAGCTATTCCAGAAGTAGTGAGGAGGCTTT
TTTGGAGGCCTAGGGACGTACCCAATTCGCCCTATAGTGAGTCGTATTACGCGCGCTCACTGGCCGTCGT
TTTACAACGTCGTGACTGGGAAAACCCTGGCGTTACCCAACTTAATCGCCTTGCAGCACATCCCCCTTTC
GCCAGCTGGCGTAATAGCGAAGAGGCCCGCACCGATCGCCCTTCCCAACAGTTGCGCAGCCTGAATGGCG
AATGGG
[124 nt withheld, positions 3367-3490]
C
[91 nt withheld, positions 3492-3582]
A
[49 nt withheld, positions 3584-3632]
CCTTTGACGTTGGAGTCCACGTTCTTT
[37 nt withheld, positions 3660-3696]
ACCCTATCTCGGTCTATTCTTTTGATTTATAAGGGATTTTGCCGATTTCGGCCTATTGGTTAAAAAATGA
GCTGATTTAACAAAAATTTAACGCGAATTTTAACAAAATATTAACGCTTACAATTTAGGTGGCACTTTTC
GGGGAAATGTGCGCGGAACCCCTATTTGTTTATTTTTCTAAATACATTCAAATATGTATCCGCTCATGAG
ACAATAACCCTGATAAATGCTTCAATAATATTGAAAAAGGAAGAGTATGAGTATTCAACATTTCCGTGTC
GCCCTTATTCCCTTTTTTGCGGCATTTTGCCTTCCTGTTTTTGCTCACCCAGAAACGCTGGTGAAAGTAA
AAGATGCTGAAGATCAGTTGGGTGCACGAGTGGGTTACATCGAACTGGATCTCAACAGCGGTAAGATCCT
TGAGAGTTTTCGCCCCGAAGAACGTTTTCCAATGATGAGCACTTTTAAAGTTCTGCTATGTGGCGCGGTA
TTATCCCGTATTGACGCCGGGCAAGAGCAACTCGGTCGCCGCATACACTATTCTCAGAATGACTTGGTTG
AGTACTCACCAGTCACAGAAAAGCATCTTACGGATGGCATGACAGTAAGAGAATTATGCAGTGCTGCCAT
AACCATGAGTGATAACACTGCGGCCAACTTACTTCTGACAACGATCGGAGGACCGAAGGAGCTAACCGCT
TTTTTGCACAACATGGGGGATCATGTAACTCGCCTTGATCGTTGGGAACCGGAGCTGAATGAAGCCATAC
CAAACGACGAGCGTGACACCACGATGCCTGTAGCAATGGCAACAACGTTGCGCAAACTATTAACTGGCGA
ACTACTTACTCTAGCTTCCCGGCAACAATTAATAGACTGGATGGAGGCGGATAAAGTTGCAGGACCACTT
CTGCGCTCGGCCCTTCCGGCTGGCTGGTTTATTGCTGATAAATCTGGAGCCGGTGAGCGTGGGTCTCGCG
GTATCATTGCAGCACTGGGGCCAGATGGTAAGCCCTCCCGTATCGTAGTTATCTACACGACGGGGAGTCA
GGCAACTATGGATGAACGAAATAGACAGATCGCTGAGATAGGTGCCTCACTGATTAAGCATTGGTAACTG
TCAGACCAAGTTTACTCATATATACTTTAGATTGATTTAAAACTTCATTTTTAATTTAAAAGGATCTAGG
TGAAGATCCTTTTTGATAATCTCATGACCAAAATCCCTTAACGTGAGTTTTCGTTCCACTGAGCGTCAGA
CCCCGTAGAAAAGATCAAAGGATCTTCTTGAGATCCTTTTTTTCTGCGCGTAATCTGCTGCTTGCAAACA
AAAAAACCACCGCTACCAGCGGTGGTTTGTTTGCCGGATCAAGAGCTACCAACTCTTTTTCCGAAGGTAA
CTGGCTTCAGCAGAGCGCAGATACCAAATACTGTTCTTCTAGTGTAGCCGTAGTTAGGCCACCACTTCAA
GAACTCTGTAGCACCGCCTACATACCTCGCTCTGCTAATCCTGTTACCAGTGGCTGCTGCCAGTGGCGAT
AAGTCGTGTCTTACCGGGTTGGACTCAAGACGATAGTTACCGGATAAGGCGCAGCGGTCGGGCTGAACGG
GGGGTTCGTGCACACAGCCCAGCTTGGAGCGAACGACCTACACCGAACTGAGATACCTACAGCGTGAGCT
ATGAGAAAGCGCCACGCTTCCCGAAGGGAGAAAGGCGGACAGGTATCCGGTAAGCGGCAGGGTCGGAACA
GGAGAGCGCACGAGGGAGCTTCCAGGGGGAAACGCCTGGTATCTTTATAGTCCTGTCGGGTTTCGCCACC
TCTGACTTGAGCGTCGATTTTTGTGATGCTCGTCAGGGGGGCGGAGCCTATGGAAAAACGCCAGCAACGC
GGCCTTTTTACGGTTCCTGGCCTTTTGCTGGCCTTTTGCTCACATGTTCTTTCCTGCGTTATCCCCTGAT
TCTGTGGATAACCGTATTACCGCCTTTGAGTGAGCTGATACCGCTCGCCGCAGCCGAACGACCGAGCGCA
GCGAGTCAGTGAGCGAGGAAGCGGAAGAGCGCCCAATACGCAAACCGCCTCTCCCCGCGCGTTGGCCGAT
TCATTAATGCAGCTGGCACGACAGGTTTCCCGACTGGAAAGCGGGCAGTGAGCGCAACGCAATTAATGTG
AGTTAGCTCACTCATTAGGCACCCCAGGCTTTACACTTTATGCTTCCGGCTCGTATGTTGTGTGGAATTG
TGAGCGGATAACAATTTCACACAGGAAACAGCTATGACCATGATTACGCCAAGCGCGCAATTAACCCTCA
CTAAAGGGAACAAAAGCTGGAGCTGCAAGCTTAATGTAGTCTTATGCAATACTCTTGTAGTCTTGCAACA
TGGTAACGATGAGTTAGCAACATGCCTTACAAGGAGAGAAAAAGCACCGTGCATGCCGATTGGTGGAAGT
AAGGTGGTACGATCGTGCCTTATTAGGAAGGCAACAGACGGGTCTGACATGGATTGGACGAACCACTGAA
TTGCCGCATTGCAGAGATATTGTATTTAAGTGCCTAGCTCGATACATAAACGGGTCTCTCTGGTTAGACC
AGATCTGAGCCTGGGAGCTCTCTGGCTAACTAGGGAACCCACTGCTTAAGCCTCAATAAAGCTTGCCTTG
AGTGCTTCAAGTAGTGTGTGCCCGTCTGTTGTGTGACTCTGGTAACTAGAGATCCCTCAGACCCTTTTAG
TCAGTGTGGAAAATCTCTAGCAGTGGCGCCCGAACAGGGACTTGAAAGCGAAAGGGAAACCAGAGGAGCT
CTCTCGACGCAGGACTCGGCTTGCTGAAGCGCGCACGGCAAGAGGCGAGGGGCGGCGACTGGTGAGTACG
CCAAAAATTTTGACTAGCGGAGGCTAGAAGGAGAGAGATGGGTGCGAGAGCGTCAGTATTAAGCGGGGGA
GAATTAGATCGCGATGGGAAAAAATTCGGTTAAGGCCAGGGGGAAAGAAAAAATATAAATTAAAACATAT
AGTATGGGCAAGCAGGGAGCTAGAACGATTCGCAGTTAATCCTGGCCTGTTAGAAACATCAGAAGGCTGT
AGACAAATACTGGGACAGCTACAACCATCCCTTCAGACAGGATCAGAAGAACTTAGATCATTATATAATA
CAGTAGCAACCCTCTATTGTGTGCATCAAAGGATAGAGATAAAAGACACCAAGGAAGCTTTAGACAAGAT
AGAGGAAGAGCAAAACAAAAGTAAGACCACCGCACAGCAAGCGGCCGCTGATCTTCAGACCTGGAGGAGG
AGATATGAGGGACAATTGGAGAAGTGAATTATATAAATATAAAGTAGTAAAAATTGAACCATTAGGAGTA
GCACCCACCAAGGCAAAGAGAAGAGTGGTGCAGAGAGAAAAAAGAGCAGTGGGAATAGGAGCTTTGTTCC
TTGGGTTCTTGGGAGCAGCAGGAAGCACTATGGGCGCAGCGTCAATGACGCTGACGGTACAGGCCAGACA
ATTATTGTCTGGTATAGTGCAGCAGCAGAACAATTTGCTGAGGGCTATTGAGGCGCAACAGCATCTGTTG
CAACTCACAGTCTGGGGCATCAAGCAGCTCCAGGCAAGAATCCTGGCTGTGGAAAGATACCTAAAGGATC
AACAGCTCCTGGGGATTTGGGGTTGCTCTGGAAAACTCATTTGCACCACTGCTGTGCCTTGGAATGCTAG
TTGGAGTAATAAATCTCTGGAACAGATTTGGAATCACACGACCTGGATGGAGTGGGACAGAGAAATTAAC
AATTACACAAGCTTAATACACTCCTTAATTGAAGAATCGCAAAACCAGCAAGAAAAGAATGAACAAGAAT
TATTGGAATTAGATAAATGGGCAAGTTTGTGGAATTGGTTTAACATAACAAATTGGCTGTGGTATATAAA
ATTATTCATAATGATAGTAGGAGGCTTGGTAGGTTTAAGAATAGTTTTTGCTGTACTTTCTATAGTGAAT
AGAGTTAGGCAGGGATATTCACCATTATCGTTTCAGACCCACCTCCCAACCCCGAGGGGACCCAGAGAGG
GCCTATTTCCCATGATTCCTTCATATTTGCATATACGATACAAGGCTGTTAGAGAGATAATTAGAATTAA
TTTGACTGTAAACACAAAGATATTAGTACAAAATACGTGACGTAGAAAGTAATAATTTCTTGGGTAGTTT
GCAGTTTTAAAATTATGTTTTAAAATGGACTATCATATGCTTACCGTAACTTGAAAGTATTTCGATTTCT
TGGCTTTATATATCTTGTGGAAAGGACGAAACACCGACGACTTGAGCATATACTTGGTTTTAGAGCTAGA
AATAGCAAGTTAAAATAAGGCTAGTCCGTTATCAACTTGAAAAAGTGGCACCGAGTCGGTGCTTTTTTAA
GCTTGGCGTAACTAGATCTTGAGACAAATGGCAGTATTCATCCACAATTTTAAAAGAAAAGGGGGGATTG
GGGGGTACAGTGCAGGGGAAAGAATAGTAGACATAATAGCAACAGACATACAAACTAAAGAATTACAAAA
ACAAATTACAAAAATTCAAAATTTTCGGGTTTATTACAGGGACAGCAGAGATCCACTTTGGCGCCGGCTC
GAGGGGG
