>Addgene plasmid #77475 | HIPK4 gRNA (BRDN0001147818) | depositor partial sequence | sequence record 144935 | Target Sequence
ACGACTTGAGCATATACTTG
