>Addgene plasmid #77475 | HIPK4 gRNA (BRDN0001147818) | addgene partial sequence | sequence record 187833 | hU6-F
AGAAAGTAATAATTTCTTGGGTAGTTTGCAGTTTTAAAATTATGTTTTAAAATGGACTATCATATGCTTA
CCGTAACTTGAAAGTATTTCGATTTCTTGGCTTTATATATCTTGTGGAAAGGACGAAACACCGACGACTT
GAGCATATACTTGGTTTTAGAGCTAGAAATAGCAAGTTAAAATAAGGCTAGTCCGTTATCAACTTGAAAA
AGTGGCACCGAGTCGGTGCTTTTTTAAGCTTGGCGTAACTAGATCTTGAGACAAATGGCAGTATTCATCC
ACAATTTTAAAAGAAAAGGGGGGATTGGGGGGTACAGTGCAGGGGAAAGAATAGTAGACATAATAGCAAC
AGACATACAAACTAAAGAATTACAAAAACAAATTACAAAAATTCAAAATTTTCGGGTTTATTACAGGGAC
AGCAGAGATCCACTTTGGCGCCGGCTCGAGGGGGCCCGGGTGCAAAGATGGATAAAGTTTTAAACAGAGA
GGAATCTTTGCAGCTAATGGACCTTCTAGGTCTTGAAAGGAGTGGGAATTGGCTCCGGTGCCCGTCAGTG
GGCAGAGCGC
